Addgene plasmid #147780: pnYC-NpM-HsNot1iso1_1356-1607_V
Purpose: Bacterial Expression of HsNot1iso1_1356-1607
Depositing lab: Elisa Izaurralde. Depositing organization: Max Planck Institute for Developmental Biology. Publication: A DDX6-CNOT1 complex and W-binding pockets in CNOT9 reveal direct links between miRNA target recognition and silencing. Chen Y, Boland A, Kuzuoglu-Ozturk D, Bawankar P, Loh B, Chang CT, Weichenrieder O, Izaurralde E. Mol Cell. 2014 Jun 5;54(5):737-50. doi: 10.1016/j.molcel.2014.03.034. Epub 2014 Apr 24. PubMed 24768540.
Backbone
  Vector backbone: Unknown
  Vector type: Bacterial Expression
Growth in bacteria
  Bacterial resistance: Chloramphenicol, 25 μg/mL
  Growth temperature: 37°C
  Growth strain: DH5alpha
  Copy number: Low Copy
Gene/Insert
  Gene/Insert name: HsNot1iso1_1356-1607
  Species: H. sapiens (human)
  Entrez Gene: CNOT1 (a.k.a. AD-005, CDC39, HPE12, NOT1, NOT1H, VIBOS)
  Cloning method: Unknown
Terms and licenses: Academic/Nonprofit Terms; Industry Terms: Not Available to Industry
Depositor comments: Plasmids from this collection were made available to the research community and donated after the lab closed. Please note that the sequence provided by the depositing laboratory may be theoretical/predicted or based on Sanger sequencing results. There may be discrepancies between sequencing results obtained by Addgene and the depositor sequence. If an Addgene verified sequence is not available, please contact before placing your order to request that our lab fully sequence the plasmid.
How to cite: pnYC-NpM-HsNot1iso1_1356-1607_V was a gift from Elisa Izaurralde (Addgene plasmid # 147780 ; http://n2t.net/addgene:147780 ; RRID:Addgene_147780)
