[The description below was written by a language model from this plasmid's Addgene catalogue record and pLannotate feature annotations shown in this document.]
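Description:
pnYC-NpM-HsNot1iso1_1356-1607_V is a 6,248-nt bacterial expression plasmid for producing a fragment of human CNOT1 (isoform 1, residues 1356–1607), the scaffolding subunit of the CCR4-NOT deadenylase complex. The catalogue lists the backbone as unknown, but the annotated features point to a pACYC-like architecture: a p15A origin of replication, a chloramphenicol acetyltransferase gene with its own cat promoter, and several disrupted fragments of the tetracycline resistance gene with the tet promoter, which appear to be remnants into which the expression cassette was placed. Selection is by chloramphenicol, and the record describes the plasmid as low copy. Because p15A is compatible with ColE1-type origins, such a plasmid can coexist with a second expression vector in the same E. coli cell, which is convenient for co-expressing complex partners, although the record does not state that this was the intention.

The expression cassette is a standard T7 system: a T7 promoter followed by a lac operator for IPTG-regulated transcription, the phage T7 gene 10 ribosome binding site, and a T7 terminator. The open reading frame begins with a maltose-binding protein lacking its signal sequence, so the fusion stays cytosolic, followed by the CNOT1 segment. The annotation tool matched this segment to the mouse orthologue, but the catalogue gives the species as human. MBP serves as an N-terminal solubility and affinity tag. A short downstream match to a T7 gene 10–derived sequence is probably vector remnant rather than a functional tag. The associated publication concerns CNOT1 complexes with DDX6 and CNOT9 in miRNA-mediated silencing, suggesting use in recombinant protein production for interaction or structural work. The depositor sequence may be theoretical.
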