Features (pLannotate 1.2.2; 18 found; start..end, strand, type, name):
    739..834     -  CDS            resD (fragment): REDF_ECOLI - Also known as D. Protein inferred from homology: Swiss-Prot protein existence level 3. Acts as a repressor of transcription and as a site-specific resolvase that cleaves at the RfsF site. From Escherichia coli (strain K12).
    824..881     +  CDS            TcR (fragment): tetracycline efflux protein; tet; confers resistance to tetracycline
    878..971     -  CDS            TcR (fragment): tetracycline efflux protein; tet; confers resistance to tetracycline
   1475..2375    -  CDS            TcR (fragment): tetracycline efflux protein; tet; confers resistance to tetracycline
   2402..2420    +  promoter       T7 promoter: promoter for bacteriophage T7 RNA polymerase
   2421..2445    +  protein_bind   lac operator: The lac repressor binds to the lac operator to inhibit transcription in E. coli. This inhibition can be relieved by adding lactose or isopropyl-β-D-thiogalactopyranoside (IPTG). lac repressor encoded by lacI
   2460..2482    +  RBS            RBS: efficient ribosome binding site from bacteriophage T7 gene 10 (Olins and Rangwala, 1989)
   2493..3589    +  CDS            MBP (fragment): maltose binding protein from E. coli; malE (mutated); This version of the gene does not encode a signal sequence, so MBP will remain in the cytosol.
   3641..4396    +  CDS            Cnot1 (fragment): CNOT1_MOUSE - Also known as Kiaa1007. Experimental evidence at protein level: Swiss-Prot protein existence level 1. Scaffolding component of the CCR4-NOT complex which is one of the major cellular mRNA deadenylases and is linked to various cellular processes including bulk mRNA degradation, miRNA-mediated repression, translational repression during translational initiation and general transcription regulation. Additional complex functions may be a consequence of its influence on mRNA expression. Its scaffolding function implies its interaction with the catalytic complex module and diverse RNA-
   4437..4486    +  CDS            SET1 (fragment): solubility-enhancement tag derived from T7 phage gene 10B
   4494..4541    +  terminator     T7 terminator: transcription terminator for bacteriophage T7 RNA polymerase
   4564..4668    -  CDS            TcR (fragment): tetracycline efflux protein; tet; confers resistance to tetracycline
   4716..4744    -  promoter       tet promoter: E. coli promoter for tetracycline efflux protein gene
   4856..5401    +  rep_origin     p15A ori: Plasmids containing the medium-copy-number p15A origin of replication can be propagated in E. coli cells that contain a second plasmid with the ColE1 origin.
   5489..5544    +  rep_origin     RSF ori (fragment): Plasmids containing the RSF 1030 origin of replication can be propagated in E. coli cells that contain additional plasmids with compatible origins.
   5663..5806    -  mobile_element IS1 (fragment): prokaryotic transposable element IS1
   5927..6029    +  promoter       cat promoter: promoter of the E. coli cat gene encoding chloramphenicol acetyltransferase
   6030..441     +  CDS            CmR (across the origin): chloramphenicol acetyltransferase; cat; confers resistance to chloramphenicol
>Addgene plasmid #147780 | pnYC-NpM-HsNot1iso1_1356-1607_V | depositor full sequence | sequence record 290227 | Full Sequence
GGTATGGCAATGAAAGACGGTGAGCTGGTGATATGGGATAGTGTTCACCCTTGTTACACCGTTTTCCATG
AGCAAACTGAAACGTTTTCATCGCTCTGGAGTGAATACCACGACGATTTCCGGCAGTTTCTACACATATA
TTCGCAAGATGTGGCGTGTTACGGTGAAAACCTGGCCTATTTCCCTAAAGGGTTTATTGAGAATATGTTT
TTCGTCTCAGCCAATCCCTGGGTGAGTTTCACCAGTTTTGATTTAAACGTGGCCAATATGGACAACTTCT
TCGCCCCCGTTTTCACCATGGGCAAATATTATACGCAAGGCGACAAGGTGCTGATGCCGCTGGCGATTCA
GGTTCATCATGCCGTCTGTGATGGCTTCCATGTCGGCAGAATGCTTAATGAATTACAACAGTACTGCGAT
GAGTGGCAGGGCGGGGCGTAATTTTTTTAAGGCAGTTATTGGTGCCCTTAAACGCCTGGTGCTACGCCTG
AATAAGTGATAATAAGCGGATGAATGGCAGAAATTCGAAAGCAAATTCGACCCGGTCGTCGGTTCAGGGC
AGGGTCGTTAAATAGCCGCTTATGTCTATTGCTGGTTTACCGGTTTATTGACTACCGGAAGCAGTGTGAC
CGTGTGCTTCTCAAATGCCTGAGGCCAGTTTGCTCAGGCTCTCCCCGTGGAGGTAATAATTGACGATATG
ATCATTTATTCTGCCTCCCAGAGCCTGATAAAAACGGTTAGCGCTTCGTTAATACAGATGTAGGTGTTCC
ACAGGGTAGCCAGCAGCATCCTGCGATGCAGATCCGGAACATAATGGTGCAGGGCGCTTGTTTCGGCGTG
GGTATGGTGGCAGGCCCCGTGGCCGGGGGACTGTTGGGCGCTGCCGGCACCTGTCCTACGAGTTGCATGA
TAAAGAAGACAGTCATAAGTGCGGCGACGATAGTCATGCCCCGCGCCCACCGGAAGGAGCTACCGGACAG
CGGTGCGGACTGTTGTAACTCAGAATAAGAAATGAGGCCGCTCATGGCGTTGACTCTCAGTCATAGTATC
GTGGTATCACCGGTTGGTTCCACTCTCTGTTGCGGGCAACTTCAGCAGCACGTAGGGGACTTCCGCGTTT
CCAGACTTTACGAAACACGGAAACCGAAGACCATTCATGTTGTTGCTCAGGTCGCAGACGTTTTGCAGCA
GCAGTCGCTTCACGTTCGCTCGCGTATCGGTGATTCATTCTGCTAACCAGTAAGGCAACCCCGCCAGCCT
AGCCGGGTCCTCAACGACAGGAGCACGATCATGCGCACCCGTGGCCAGGACCCAACGCTGCCCGAGATGC
GCCGCGTGCGGCTGCTGGAGATGGCGGACGCGATGGATATGTTCTGCCAAGGGTTGGTTTGCGCATTCAC
AGTTCTCCGCAAGAATTGATTGGCTCCAATTCTTGGAGTGGTGAATCCGTTAGCGAGGTGCCGCCGGCTT
CCATTCAGGTCGAGGTGGCCCGGCTCCATGCACCGCGACGCAACGCGGGGAGGCAGACAAGGTATAGGGC
GGCGCCTACAATCCATGCCAACCCGTTCCATGTGCTCGCCGAGGCGGCATAAATCGCCGTGACGATCAGC
GGTCCAGTGATCGAAGTTAGGCTGGTAAGAGCCGCGAGCGATCCTTGAAGCTGTCCCTGATGGTCGTCAT
CTACCTGCCTGGACAGCATGGCCTGCAACGCGGGCATCCCGATGCCGCCGGAAGCGAGAAGAATCATAAT
GGGGAAGGCCATCCAGCCTCGCGTCGCGAACGCCAGCAAGACGTAGCCCAGCGCGTCGGCCGCCATGCCG
GCGATAATGGCCTGCTTCTCGCCGAAACGTTTGGTGGCGGGACCAGTGACGAAGGCTTGAGCGAGGGCGT
GCAAGATTCCGAATACCGCAAGCGACAGGCCGATCATCGTCGCGCTCCAGCGAAAGCGGTCCTCGCCGAA
AATGACCCAGAGCGCTGCCGGCACCTGTCCTACGAGTTGCATGATAAAGAAGACAGTCATAAGTGCGGCG
ACGATAGTCATGCCCCGCGCCCACCGGAAGGAGCTGACTGGGTTGAAGGCTCTCAAGGGCATCGGTCGAC
GCTCTCCCTTATGCGACTCCTGCATTAGGAAGCAGCCCAGTAGTAGGTTGAGGCCGTTGAGCACCGCCGC
CGCAAGGAATGGTGCATGCAAGGAGATGGCGCCCAACAGTCCCCCGGCCACGGGGCCTGCCACCATACCC
ACGCCGAAACAAGCGCTCATGAGCCCGAAGTGGCGAGCCCGATCTTCCCCATCGGTGATGTCGGCGATAT
AGGCGCCAGCAACCGCACCTGTGGCGCCGGTGATGCCGGCCACGATGCGTCCGGCGTAGAGGATCAGACT
AAGATCTCGATCCCGCGAAATTAATACGACTCACTATAGGGGAATTGTGAGCGGATAACAATTCCCCACT
AGTAATAATTTTGTTTAACTTTAAGAAGGAGATATACCATGGAAACTGAAGAAGGTAAACTGGTAATCTG
GATTAACGGCGATAAAGGCTATAACGGTCTCGCTGAAGTCGGTAAGAAATTCGAGAAAGATACCGGAATT
AAAGTCACCGTTGAGCATCCGGATAAACTGGAAGAGAAATTCCCACAGGTTGCGGCAACTGGCGATGGCC
CTGACATTATCTTCTGGGCACACGACCGCTTTGGTGGCTACGCTCAATCTGGCCTGTTGGCTGAAATCAC
CCCGGACAAAGCGTTCCAGGACAAGCTGTATCCGTTTACCTGGGATGCCGTACGTTACAACGGCAAGCTG
ATTGCTTACCCGATCGCTGTTGAAGCGTTATCGCTGATTTATAACAAAGACCTGCTGCCGAACCCGCCAA
AAACCTGGGAAGAGATCCCGGCGCTGGATAAAGAACTGAAAGCGAAAGGTAAGAGCGCCCTGATGTTCAA
CCTGCAAGAACCGTACTTCACCTGGCCGCTGATTGCTGCTGACGGGGGTTATGCGTTCAAGTATGAAAAC
GGCAAGTACGACATTAAAGACGTGGGCGTGGATAACGCTGGCGCGAAAGCGGGTCTGACCTTCCTGGTTG
ACCTGATTAAAAACAAACACATGAATGCAGACACCGATTACTCCATCGCAGAAGCTGCCTTTAATAAAGG
CGAAACAGCGATGACCATCAACGGCCCGTGGGCATGGTCCAACATCGACACCAGCAAAGTGAATTATGGT
GTAACGGTACTGCCGACCTTCAAGGGTCAACCATCCAAACCGTTCGTTGGCGTGCTGAGCGCAGGTATTA
ACGCCGCCAGTCCGAACAAAGAGCTGGCAAAAGAGTTCCTCGAAAACTATCTGCTGACTGATGAAGGTCT
GGAAGCGGTTAATAAAGACAAACCGCTGGGTGCCGTAGCGCTGAAGTCTTACGAGGAAGAGTTGGCGAAA
GATCCACGTATTGCCGCCACGATGGAAAACGCCCAGAAAGGTGAAATCATGCCGAACATCCCGCAGATGT
CCGCTTTCTGGTATGCCGTGCGTACTGCGGTGATCAACGCCGCCAGCGGTCGTCAGACTGTCGATGAAGC
CCTTAAAGACGCGCAGACTGGTACCGGCAGCGGCCTGGAAGTTCTGTTCCAGGGGCCCCATATGCTCGAG
CAGTACAGCTACCACGACATCAATGTCTATTCCCTTGCGGGCTTGGCACCACACATTACTCTAAATCCAA
CAATTCCCTTGTTTCAGGCCCATCCACAGTTGAAGCAGTGTGTGCGTCAGGCAATTGAACGGGCTGTCCA
GGAGCTGGTCCATCCTGTGGTGGATCGATCAATTAAGATTGCCATGACTACTTGTGAGCAAATAGTCAGG
AAGGATTTTGCCCTGGATTCGGAGGAATCTCGAATGCGAATAGCAGCTCATCACATGATGCGTAACTTGA
CAGCTGGAATGGCTATGATTACATGCAGGGAACCTTTGCTCATGAGCATATCTACCAACTTAAAAAACAG
TTTTGCCTCAGCCCTTCGTACTGCTTCCCCACAACAAAGAGAAATGATGGATCAGGCAGCTGCTCAATTA
GCTCAGGACAATTGTGAGTTGGCTTGCTGTTTTATTCAGAAGACTGCAGTAGAAAAAGCAGGCCCTGAGA
TGGACAAGAGATTAGCAACTGAATTTGAGCTGAGAAAACATGCTAGGCAAGAAGGACGCAGATACTGTGA
TCCTGTTGTTTTAACATATCAAGCTGAACGGATGCCAGAGCAAATCAGGCTGAAAGTTGGTGGTGTGGAC
CCAAAGCAGTTGGCTGTTTACGAAGAGTTTGCACGCAATGTTCCTGGCTTCTTACCTACAAATGACTTAA
GTCAGCCCACGGGATTTTTAGCCCAGCCCATGAAGCAAGCTTGGGCAACAGATGATTAAGGATCCTAATA
GTCTAGAGCTAGCCCTAGGAGATCCGGCTGCTAACAAAGCCCGAAAGGAAGCTGAGTTGGCTGCTGCCAC
CGCTGAGCAATAACTAGCATAACCCCTTGGGGCCTCTAAACGGGTCTTGAGGGGTTTTTTGCTGAAAGGA
GGAACTATATCCGGATATCCCGCAAGAGGCCCGGCAGTACCGGCATAACCAAGCCTATGCCTACAGCATC
CAGGGTGACGGTGCCGAGGATGACGATGAGCGCATTGTTAGATTTCATACACGGTGCCTGACTGCGTTAG
CAATTTAACTGTGATAAACTACCGCATTAAAGCTTATCGATGATAAGCTGTCAAACATGAGAATTACAAC
TTATATCGTATGGGGCTGACTTCAGGTGCTACATTTGAAGAGATAAATTGCACTGAAATCAAGAAATATT
TTATCTGATTAATAAGATGATCTTCTTGAGATCGTTTTGGTCTGCGCGTAATCTCTTGCTCTGAAAACGA
AAAAACCGCCTTGCAGGGCGGTTTTTCGAAGGTTCTCTGAGCTACCAACTCTTTGAACCGAGGTAACTGG
CTTGGAGGAGCGCAGTCACCAAAACTTGTCCTTTCAGTTTAGCCTTAACCGGCGCATGACTTCAAGACTA
ACTCCTCTAAATCAATTACCAGTGGCTGCTGCCAGTGGTGCTTTTGCATGTCTTTCCGGGTTGGACTCAA
GACGATAGTTACCGGATAAGGCGCAGCGGTCGGACTGAACGGGGGGTTCGTGCATACAGTCCAGCTTGGA
GCGAACTGCCTACCCGGAACTGAGTGTCAGGCGTGGAATGAGACAAACGCGGCCATAACAGCGGAATGAC
ACCGGTAAACCGAAAGGCAGGAACAGGAGAGCGCACGAGGGAGCCGCCAGGGGGAAACGCCTGGTATCTT
TATAGTCCTGTCGGGTTTCGCCACCACTGATTTGAGCGTCAGATTTCGTGATGCTTGTCAGGGGGGCGGA
GCCTATGGAAAAACGGCTTTGCCGCGGCCCTCTCACTTCCCTGTTAAGTATCTTCCTGGCATCTTCCAGG
AAATCTCCGCCCCGTTCGTAAGCCATTTCCGCTCGCCGCAGTCGAACGACCGAGCGTAGCGAGTCAGTGA
GCGAGGAAGCGGAATATATCCTGTATCACATATTCTGCTGACGCACCGGTGCAGCCTTTTTTCTCCTGCC
ACATGAAGCACTTCACTGACACCCTCATCAGTGCCAACATAGTAAGCCAGTATACACTCCCCTAGCGCTG
ATGTCCGGCGGTGCTTTTGCCGTTACGCACCACCCCGTCAGTAGCTGAACAGGAGGGACAGCTGATAGAA
ACAGAAGCCACTGGAGCACCTCAAAAACACCATCATACACTAAATCAGTAAGTTGGCAGCATCACCCGAC
GCACTTTGCGCCGAATAAATACCTGTGACGGAAGATCACTTCGCAGAATAAATAAATCCTGGTGTCCCTG
TTGATACCGGGAAGCCCTGGGCCAACTTTTGGCGAAAATGAGACGTTGATCGGCACGTAAGAGGTTCCAA
CTTTCACCATAATGAAATAAGATCACTACCGGGCGTATTTTTTGAGTTATCGAGATTTTCAGGAGCTAAG
GAAGCTAAAATGGAGAAAAAAATCACTGGATATACCACCGTTGATATATCCCAATGGCATCGTAAAGAAC
ATTTTGAGGCATTTCAGTCAGTTGCTCAATGTACCTATAACCAGACCGTTCAGCTGGATATTACGGCCTT
TTTAAAGACCGTAAAGAAAAATAAGCACAAGTTTTATCCGGCCTTTATTCACATTCTTGCCCGCCTGATG
AATGCTCATCCGGAATTC
